>Addgene plasmid #47744 | EBA181-bio | depositor full sequence | sequence record 68752 | EBA181-bio sequence 11019 bps
AGATCTATACATTGAATCAATATTGGCAATTAGCCATATTAGTCATTGGTTATATAGCATAAATCAATAT
TGGCTATTGGCCATTGCATACGTTGTATCTATATCATAATATGTACATTTATATTGGCTCATGTCCAATA
TGACCGCCATGTTGACATTGATTATTGACTAGTTATTAATAGTAATCAATTACGGGGTCATTAGTTCATA
GCCCATATATGGAGTTCCGCGTTACATAACTTACGGTAAATGGCCCGCCTGGCTGACCGCCCAACGACCC
CCGCCCATTGACGTCAATAATGACGTATGTTCCCATAGTAACGCCAATAGGGACTTTCCATTGACGTCAA
TGGGTGGAGTATTTACGGTAAACTGCCCACTTGGCAGTACATCAAGTGTATCATATGCCAAGTCCGCCCC
CTATTGACGTCAATGACGGTAAATGGCCCGCCTGGCATTATGCCCAGTACATGACCTTACGGGACTTTCC
TACTTGGCAGTACATCTACGTATTAGTCATCGCTATTACCATGGTGATGCGGTTTTGGCAGTACACCAAT
GGGCGTGGATAGCGGTTTGACTCACGGGGATTTCCAAGTCTCCACCCCATTGACGTCAATGGGAGTTTGT
TTTGGCACCAAAATCAACGGGACTTTCCAAAATGTCGTAATAACCCCGCCCCGTTGACGCAAATGGGCGG
TAGGCGTGTACGGTGGGAGGTCTATATAAGCAGAGCTCGTTTAGTGAACCGTCAGATCCTCACTCTCTTC
CGCATCGCTGTCTGCGAGGGCCAGCTGTTGGGCTCGCGGTTGAGGACAAACTCTTCGCGGTCTTTCCAGT
ACTCTTGGATCGGAAACCCGTCGGCCTCCGAACGGTACTCCGCCACCGAGGGACCTGAGCGAGTCCGCAT
CGACCGGATCGGAAAACCTCTCGAGAAAGGCGTCTAACCAGTCACAGTCGCAAGGTAGGCTGAGCACCGT
GGCGGGCGGCAGCGGGTGGCGGTCGGGGTTGTTTCTGGCGGAGGTGCTGCTGATGATGTAATTAAAGTAG
GCGGTCTTGAGACGGCGGATGGTCGAGGTGAGGTGTGGCAGGCTTGAGATCCAGCTGTTGGGGTGAGTAC
TCCCTCTCAAAAGCGGGCATTACTTCTGCGCTAAGATTGTCAGTTTCCAAAAACGAGGAGGATTTGATAT
TCACCTGGCCCGATCTGGCCATACACTTGAGTGACAATGACATCCACTTTGCCTTTCTCTCCACAGGTGT
CCACTCCCAGGTCCAAGTTTGCCACCATGGAGTTTCAGACCCAGGTACTCATGTCCCTGCTGCTCTGCAT
GTCTGGTGCGGCCGCCATCAGCGAGGAATACCTGAAAGAGCGGCCCCAGGGCCTGAACGTGGAGACAAAC
AACAACAATAACAATAATAACAACAATAATGCCAACAGCAACGACGCCATGAGCTTCGTGAACGAAGTGA
TCCGGTTCATCGAGAACGAGAAGGACGACAAAGAGGACAAGAAAGTCAAGATCATCAGCAGACCCGTGGA
GAACACCCTGCACAGATACCCCGTGTCCAGCTTCCTGAACATCAAGAAGTACGGCCGGAAGGGCGAGTAC
CTGAACCGGAACAGCTTCGTGCAGCGGAGCTACATCCGGGGCTGCAAGGGCAAGAGAAGCACCCACACCT
GGATCTGCGAGAACAAGGGCAACAACAACATCTGCATCCCCGACAGACGGGTGCAGCTGTGCATCACCGC
CCTGCAGGACCTGAAGAACAGCGGCAGCGAGACAACCGACCGGAAGCTGCTGCGGGACAAGGTGTTCGAC
AGCGCCATGTACGAGACAGATCTGCTGTGGAACAAGTACGGCTTCCGGGGCTTCGACGACTTCTGCGACG
ACGTGAAGAACTCCTACCTGGACTACAAGGACGTGATCTTCGGCACCGACCTGGACAAGAACAATATCGC
CAAACTGGTGGAGGAAAGCCTGAAGCGGTTCTTCAAGAAAGACAGCAGCGTGCTGAACCCCACCGCCTGG
TGGAGAAGATACGGCACCCGGCTGTGGAAAACCATGATCCAGCCCTACGCCCACCTGGGCTGCAGAAAGC
CCGACGAGAACGAGCCCCAGATCAACCGGTGGATCCTGGAATGGGGCAAGTACAACTGCCGGCTGATGAA
AGAGAAAGAGAAGCTGCTGACCGGCGAGTGCAGCGTGAACCGGAAGAAGTCCGACTGCAGCACCGGCTGC
AACAACGAGTGCTACACCTACCGGTCCCTGATCAACCGGCAGAGATACGAGGTGTCCATCCTGGGCAAGA
AATACATCAAGGTCGTGCGGTACACCATCTTTCGGAGAAAGATCGTGCAGCCCGACAACGCCCTGGACTT
CCTGAAGCTGAACTGCGCCGAGTGCAAGGACATCGACTTCAAGCCCTTTTTCGAGTTCGAGTACGGCAAG
TACGAAGAGAAGTGCATGTGCCAGAGCTACATCGACCTGAAGATCCAGTTCAAGAACAACGACATCTGTA
GCTTCAACGCCCAGACCGACACCGTGTCCTCCGACAAGCGGTTCTGCCTGGAAAAGAAAGAGTTCAAGCC
CTGGAAGTGCGACAAGAACTCCTTCGAGACAGTGCACCACAAGGGCGTGTGCGTGAGCCCTCGGAGACAG
GGCTTCTGCCTGGGCAACCTGAACTATCTGCTGAACGACGACATCTACAACGTGCACAACAGCCAGCTGC
TGATCGAGATCATCATGGCCAGCAAGCAGGAAGGCAAGCTGCTCTGGAAGAAGCACGGCACCATCCTGGA
TAACCAGAACGCCTGCAAGTACATCAACGACGCCTACGTGGATTACAAAGACATCGTGATCGGCAACGAC
CTGTGGAACGACAACAACGCCATCAAGGTGCAGAACAACCTGAACCTGATCTTCGAGCGGAACTTCGGCT
ACAAAGTGGGCCGGAACAAGCTGTTCAAGACCATCAAAGAACTGAAGAACGTGTGGTGGATTCTGAACAG
AAACAAAGTGTGGGAGAGCATGAGATGCGGCATCGACGAGGTGGACCAGCGGAGAAAGACATGCGAGAGA
ATCGACGAGCTGGAAAACATGCCCCAGTTCTTCCGGTGGTTCAGCCAGTGGGCTCACTTCTTCTGCAAAG
AAAAAGAGTACTGGGAGCTGAAACTGAACGACAAGTGCACCGGCAACAACGGCAAGAGCCTGTGCCAGGA
CAAGACCTGTCAGAACGTGTGCACCAACATGAACTACTGGACCTACACCCGGAAGCTGGCCTACGAGATC
CAGAGCGTGAAGTACGACAAGGACAGAAAGCTGTTCTCCCTGGCCAAGGACAAGAACGTGGCCACCTTCC
TGAAAGAGAACGCCAAGAACTGCGCCAACATCGACTTTACCAAGATCTTCGACCAGCTGGACAAGCTGTT
TAAAGAACGGTGCAGCTGCATGGACACCCAGGTCCTGGAAGTGAAGAACAAAGAGATGCTGTCCATCGAC
AGCAACAGCGAGGACGCCACCGACATCAGCGAGAAGAACGGCGAAGAGGAACTGTACGTGAACCACAACA
GCGTGTCCGTGGCCAGCGGCAACAAAGAAATCGAGAAGTCCAAGGACGAGAAGCAGCCCGAGAAAGAGGC
CAAGCAGACCAACGGCGCCCTGACCGTGCGGACCGACAAGGACTCCGACCGGAATAAGGGCAAGGACACC
GCCACCGATACCAAGAACAGCCCCGAGAACCTGAAGGTGCAGGAACACGGCACCAACGGCGAGACAATCA
AAGAGGAACCCCCCAAGCTGCCCGAGAGCAGCGAAACCCTGCAGAGCCAGGAACAGCTGGAAGCCGAGGC
CCAGAAGCAGAAGCAGGAAGAAGAACCCAAGAAGAAACAGGAAGAGGAACCTAAAAAGAAGCAGGAAGAG
GAACAGAAGCGGGAGCAGGAACAGAAACAGGAACAGGAAGAAGAAGAACAGAAACAGGAAGAAGAACAGC
AGATCCAGGACCAGAGCCAGAGCGGCCTGGACCAGAGCAGCAAAGTGGGCGTGGCCTCCGAGCAGAACGA
GATCAGCAGCGGCCAGGAACAGAACGTCAAGAGCAGCAGCCCCGAGGTGGTGCCCCAGGAAACCACAAGC
GAGAACGGCGCCAGCCAGGACACCAAGATCAGCTCCACAGAGCCCAACGAGAACAGCGTGGTGGACCGGG
CCACCGACAGCATGAACCTGGACCCCGAGAAGGTGCACAACGAGAATATGGCCGACCCCAACACCAACAC
CGAGCCCGACGCCAGCCTGAAGGACGATAAGAAAGAGGTGGACGACGCCAAGAAAGAACTGCAGAGCACC
GTGTCCCGGATCGAGTCCAACGAGCAGGACGTGCAGAGCACACCCCCCGAGGATACCCCTACCGTGGAGG
GCAAAGTGGGGGACAAGGCCGAGATGCTGACCAGCCCCCACGCCACAGACAACTCCGAGAGCGAGTCCGG
CCTGAACCCTACCGACGACATCAAGACCACCGACGGCGTGGTCAAAGAGCAGGAAATCCTGGGCGGAGGG
GAGAGCGCCACCGAGACAAGCAAGAGCAACCTGGAAAAGCCCAAGGACGTGGAGCCCAGCCACGAGATCT
CCGAGCCTGTGCTGTCCGGCACCACCGGCAAAGAGGAATCCGAGCTGCTGAAGTCCAAGAGCATCGAGAC
AAAGGGCGAGACAGACCCCAGAAGCAACGACCAGGAAGATGCCACAGACGACGTGGTGGAGAACAGCCGG
GACGACAACAATGCCCTGAGCAACTCCGTGGACAACCAGGCCAACGTGCTGAACAGAGAGGACCCTATCG
CCAGCGAGACAGAGGTGGTGTCCGAGCCTGAGGACAGCAGCCGGATCATCACCACCGAGGTGCCCAGCAC
CACCGTGAAGCCCCCCGATGAGAAGAGATCCGAGGAAGTGGGCGAAAAAGAAGCCAAAGAAATCAAGGTG
GAGCCCGTGGTGCCTAGAGCCATCGGCGAGCCCATGGAAAACTCCGTGAGCGTGCAGAGCCCCCCCAACG
TGGAGGATGTGGAGAAAGAGACACTGATCTCCGAGAATAACGGCCTGCACAACGACGCCCACCGGGGCAA
TATCGCCGAGAAGGACCTGATCGACATCCATCTGCTGCGGAACGAGGCCGGCAGCACAATCCTGGACGAC
AGCCGGCGGAATGGCGAGATGACCGAGGGCAGCGAGTCTGATGTGGGCGAGCTGCAGGAACATAACTTCG
CCACCCAGCAGAAGGATGAGAAGGACTTCGACCAGATCGCCTCCGACCGGGAGAAAGAGGAAATCCAGAA
ACTGCTGAACATCGGCCACGAAGAGGACGAGGACGTGCTGAAGATGGACCGGACCGAGGACTCCATGAGC
GACGGCGTGAACAGCCACCTGTACTACAACAACCTGGCCAGCGAGGAAAAGATGGAACAGTACAACAACC
GGGACGCCAGCAAGGACCGGGAAGAGATCCTGAACCGGGCCAACACCAATACCTGTAGCAACGAGCACAG
CCTGAAGTACTGCCAGTACATGGAACGGAACAAGGATCTGCTGGAAACCTGTAGCGAGGACAAGCGGCTG
CACCTGTGCTGCGAGATCAGCGACTACTGCCTGAAGTTCTTCAACCCCAAGTCCATCGAGTACTTCGACT
GCACCCAGAAAGAGTTTGACGACCCCACCTACAACTGCTTCAGAAAGCAGCGGTTCACCAGCGGCGCGCC
GTCGACCTCCATCACGGCCTATAAGAGTGAGGGGGAGTCAGCGGAGTTCTCCTTCCCACTCAACCTTGGA
GAGGAAAGCCTGCAGGGAGAGTTGAGATGGAAGGCAGAGAAGGCTCCTTCTTCCCAGTCCTGGATCACCT
TCTCCCTAAAGAACCAAAAGGTGTCTGTGCAGAAGTCTACTAGCAACCCCAAGTTCCAGCTGTCCGAAAC
GCTCCCACTCACCCTTCAGATACCCCAGGTCTCCCTTCAGTTTGCTGGTTCTGGCAACCTGACCCTGACT
CTGGACAGAGGGATACTGTATCAGGAAGTGAACCTGGTGGTGATGAAAGTGACTCAGCCCGACAGCAACA
CTTTGACCTGTGAGGTGATGGGACCCACCTCACCCAAGATGAGACTGATCTTGAAGCAGGAGAATCAGGA
GGCCAGGGTCTCCAGGCAGGAGAAAGTGATTCAAGTGCAGGCCCCTGAAGCAGGGGTGTGGCAATGTCTA
CTGAGTGAAGGTGAAGAGGTCAAGATGGACTCCAAGATCCAGGTTTTATCCAAAGGGTTGAATTCCGGAT
CACTGCATCATATTCTGGATGCACAGAAAATGGTGTGGAATCATCGTTAAGTCTAGACACGTGATTAATT
AAGGATCCCCCGACCTCGACCTCTGGCTAATAAAGGAAATTTATTTTCATTGCAATAGTGTGTTGGAATT
TTTTGTGTCTCTCACTCGGAAGGACATATGGGAGGGCAAATCATTTGGTCGAGATCCCTCGGAGATCTCT
AGCTAGAGGATCGATCCCCGCCCCGGACGAACTAAACCTGACTACGACATCTCTGCCCCTTCTTCGCGGG
GCAGTGCATGTAATCCCTTCAGTTGGTTGGTACAACTTGCCAACTGGGCCCTGTTCCACATGTGACACGG
GGGGGGACCAAACACAAAGGGGTTCTCTGACTGTAGTTGACATCCTTATAAATGGATGTGCACATTTGCC
AACACTGAGTGGCTTTCATCCTGGAGCAGACTTTGCAGTCTGTGGACTGCAACACAACATTGCCTTTATG
TGTAACTCTTGGCTGAAGCTCTTACACCAATGCTGGGGGACATGTACCTCCCAGGGGCCCAGGAAGACTA
CGGGAGGCTACACCAACGTCAATCAGAGGGGCCTGTGTAGCTACCGATAAGCGGACCCTCAAGAGGGCAT
TAGCAATAGTGTTTATAAGGCCCCCTTGTTAACCCTAAACGGGTAGCATATGCTTCCCGGGTAGTAGTAT
ATACTATCCAGACTAACCCTAATTCAATAGCATATGTTACCCAACGGGAAGCATATGCTATCGAATTAGG
GTTAGTAAAAGGGTCCTAAGGAACAGCGATATCTCCCACCCCATGAGCTGTCACGGTTTTATTTACATGG
GGTCAGGATTCCACGAGGGTAGTGAACCATTTTAGTCACAAGGGCAGTGGCTGAAGATCAAGGAGCGGGC
AGTGAACTCTCCTGAATCTTCGCCTGCTTCTTCATTCTCCTTCGTTTAGCTAATAGAATAACTGCTGAGT
TGTGAACAGTAAGGTGTATGTGAGGTGCTCGAAAACAAGGTTTCAGGTGACGCCCCCAGAATAAAATTTG
GACGGGGGGTTCAGTGGTGGCATTGTGCTATGACACCAATATAACCCTCACAAACCCCTTGGGCAATAAA
TACTAGTGTAGGAATGAAACATTCTGAATATCTTTAACAATAGAAATCCATGGGGTGGGGACAAGCCGTA
AAGACTGGATGTCCATCTCACACGAATTTATGGCTATGGGCAACACATAATCCTAGTGCAATATGATACT
GGGGTTATTAAGATGTGTCCCAGGCAGGGACCAAGACAGGTGAACCATGTTGTTACACTCTATTTGTAAC
AAGGGGAAAGAGAGTGGACGCCGACAGCAGCGGACTCCACTGGTTGTCTCTAACACCCCCGAAAATTAAA
CGGGGCTCCACGCCAATGGGGCCCATAAACAAAGACAAGTGGCCACTCTTTTTTTTGAAATTGTGGAGTG
GGGGCACGCGTCAGCCCCCACACGCCGCCCTGCGGTTTTGGACTGTAAAATAAGGGTGTAATAACTTGGC
TGATTGTAACCCCGCTAACCACTGCGGTCAAACCACTTGCCCACAAAACCACTAATGGCACCCCGGGGAA
TACCTGCATAAGTAGGTGGGCGGGCCAAGATAGGGGCGCGATTGCTGCGATCTGGAGGACAAATTACACA
CACTTGCGCCTGAGCGCCAAGCACAGGGTTGTTGGTCCTCATATTCACGAGGTCGCTGAGAGCACGGTGG
GCTAATGTTGCCATGGGTAGCATATACTACCCAAATATCTGGATAGCATATGCTATCCTAATCTATATCT
GGGTAGCATAGGCTATCCTAATCTATATCTGGGTAGCATATGCTATCCTAATCTATATCTGGGTAGTATA
TGCTATCCTAATTTATATCTGGGTAGCATAGGCTATCCTAATCTATATCTGGGTAGCATATGCTATCCTA
ATCTATATCTGGGTAGTATATGCTATCCTAATCTGTATCCGGGTAGCATATGCTATCCTAATAGAGATTA
GGGTAGTATATGCTATCCTAATTTATATCTGGGTAGCATATACTACCCAAATATCTGGATAGCATATGCT
ATCCTAATCTATATCTGGGTAGCATATGCTATCCTAATCTATATCTGGGTAGCATAGGCTATCCTAATCT
ATATCTGGGTAGCATATGCTATCCTAATCTATATCTGGGTAGTATATGCTATCCTAATTTATATCTGGGT
AGCATAGGCTATCCTAATCTATATCTGGGTAGCATATGCTATCCTAATCTATATCTGGGTAGTATATGCT
ATCCTAATCTGTATCCGGGTAGCATATGCTATCCTCATGATAAGCTGTCAAACATGAGAATTTTCTTGAA
GACGAAAGGGCCTCGTGATACGCCTATTTTTATAGGTTAATGTCATGATAATAATGGTTTCTTAGACGTC
AGGTGGCACTTTTCGGGGAAATGTGCGCGGAACCCCTATTTGTTTATTTTTCTAAATACATTCAAATATG
TATCCGCTCATGAGACAATAACCCTGATAAATGCTTCAATAATATTGAAAAAGGAAGAGTATGAGTATTC
AACATTTCCGTGTCGCCCTTATTCCCTTTTTTGCGGCATTTTGCCTTCCTGTTTTTGCTCACCCAGAAAC
GCTGGTGAAAGTAAAAGATGCTGAAGATCAGTTGGGTGCACGAGTGGGTTACATCGAACTGGATCTCAAC
AGCGGTAAGATCCTTGAGAGTTTTCGCCCCGAAGAACGTTTTCCAATGATGAGCACTTTTAAAGTTCTGC
TATGTGGCGCGGTATTATCCCGTGTTGACGCCGGGCAAGAGCAACTCGGTCGCCGCATACACTATTCTCA
GAATGACTTGGTTGAGTACTCACCAGTCACAGAAAAGCATCTTACGGATGGCATGACAGTAAGAGAATTA
TGCAGTGCTGCCATAACCATGAGTGATAACACTGCGGCCAACTTACTTCTGACAACGATCGGAGGACCGA
AGGAGCTAACCGCTTTTTTGCACAACATGGGGGATCATGTAACTCGCCTTGATCGTTGGGAACCGGAGCT
GAATGAAGCCATACCAAACGACGAGCGTGACACCACGATGCCTGCAGCAATGGCAACAACGTTGCGCAAA
CTATTAACTGGCGAACTACTTACTCTAGCTTCCCGGCAACAATTAATAGACTGGATGGAGGCGGATAAAG
TTGCAGGACCACTTCTGCGCTCGGCCCTTCCGGCTGGCTGGTTTATTGCTGATAAATCTGGAGCCGGTGA
GCGTGGGTCTCGCGGTATCATTGCAGCACTGGGGCCAGATGGTAAGCCCTCCCGTATCGTAGTTATCTAC
ACGACGGGGAGTCAGGCAACTATGGATGAACGAAATAGACAGATCGCTGAGATAGGTGCCTCACTGATTA
AGCATTGGTAACTGTCAGACCAAGTTTACTCATATATACTTTAGATTGATTTAAAACTTCATTTTTAATT
TAAAAGGATCTAGGTGAAGATCCTTTTTGATAATCTCATGACCAAAATCCCTTAACGTGAGTTTTCGTTC
CACTGAGCGTCAGACCCCGTAGAAAAGATCAAAGGATCTTCTTGAGATCCTTTTTTTCTGCGCGTAATCT
GCTGCTTGCAAACAAAAAAACCACCGCTACCAGCGGTGGTTTGTTTGCCGGATCAAGAGCTACCAACTCT
TTTTCCGAAGGTAACTGGCTTCAGCAGAGCGCAGATACCAAATACTGTTCTTCTAGTGTAGCCGTAGTTA
GGCCACCACTTCAAGAACTCTGTAGCACCGCCTACATACCTCGCTCTGCTAATCCTGTTACCAGTGGCTG
CTGCCAGTGGCGATAAGTCGTGTCTTACCGGGTTGGACTCAAGACGATAGTTACCGGATAAGGCGCAGCG
GTCGGGCTGAACGGGGGGTTCGTGCACACAGCCCAGCTTGGAGCGAACGACCTACACCGAACTGAGATAC
CTACAGCGTGAGCTATGAGAAAGCGCCACGCTTCCCGAAGGGAGAAAGGCGGACAGGTATCCGGTAAGCG
GCAGGGTCGGAACAGGAGAGCGCACGAGGGAGCTTCCAGGGGGAAACGCCTGGTATCTTTATAGTCCTGT
CGGGTTTCGCCACCTCTGACTTGAGCGTCGATTTTTGTGATGCTCGTCAGGGGGGCGGAGCCTATGGAAA
AACGCCAGCAACGCGGCCTTTTTACGGTTCCTGGCCTTTTGCTGGCCTTTTGCTCACATGTTCTTTCCTG
CGTTATCCCCTGATTCTGTGGATAACCGTATTACCGCCTTTGAGTGAGCTGATACCGCTCGCCGCAGCCG
AACGACCGAGCGCAGCGAGTCAGTGAGCGAGGAAGCGGAAGAGCGCCCAATACGCAAACCGCCTCTCCCC
GCGCGTTGGCCGATTCATTAATGCAGCTGGCACGACAGGTTTCCCGACTGGAAAGCGGGCAGTGAGCGCA
ACGCAATTAATGTGAGTTAGCTCACTCATTAGGCACCCCAGGCTTTACACTTTATGCTTCCGGCTCGTAT
GTTGTGTGGAATTGTGAGCGGATAACAATTTCACACAGGAAACAGCTATGACCATGATTACGCCAAGCTC
TAGCTAGAGGTCGACCAATTCTCATGTTTGACAGCTTATCATCGCAGATCCGGGCAACGTTGTTGCCATT
GCTGCAGGCGCAGAACTGGTAGGTATGGA
Features (pLannotate 1.2.2; 18 found; start..end, strand, type, name):
    154..533     +  enhancer       CMV enhancer: human cytomegalovirus immediate early enhancer
    535..734     +  promoter       CMV promoter: human cytomegalovirus (CMV) immediate early promoter
    802..840     +  misc_feature   Ad SA (fragment): adenovirus major late transcript splice acceptor (Friedrich and Soriano, 1991)
    873..1082    -  CDS            PTP (fragment): TERM_ADE02 - Experimental evidence at protein level: Swiss-Prot protein existence level 1. Protein covalently bound to the viral DNA that acts as a primer for viral genomic replication by DNA strand displacement. Assembles on the viral origin of replication in an initiation complex with viral polymerase, DBP, host NFIA and host POU2F1/OCT1. During initiation, the polymerase covalently couples the first dCTP with Ser- 580 of pTP. The terminal protein stimulates the template activity over 20 fold compared to protein-free templates. Neo-synthesized viral genomes are linked to two preterminal prot
   1113..1202    +  intron         chimeric intron (fragment): chimera between introns from adenovirus and immunoglobulin heavy chain genes
   1221..1267    +  CDS            IgH signal sequence (fragment): signal sequence from the mouse immunoglobulin heavy chain variable region
   3854..3871    +  CDS            Gem1 (1-110) (fragment): degron consisting of residues 1-110 of human Geminin (Zielke and Edgar, 2015)
   5733..6293    +  CDS            Cd4 (fragment): CD4_RAT - Experimental evidence at protein level: Swiss-Prot protein existence level 1. Integral membrane glycoprotein that plays an essential role in the immune response and serves multiple functions in responses against both external and internal offenses. In T-cells, functions primarily as a coreceptor for MHC class II molecule:peptide complex. The antigens presented by class II peptides are derived from extracellular proteins while class I peptides are derived from cytosolic proteins. Interacts simultaneously with the T-cell receptor (TCR) and the MHC class II presented by antigen presenti
   6399..6454    +  polyA_signal   β-globin poly(A) signal: rabbit β-globin polyadenylation signal (Gil and Proudfoot, 1987)
   6968..8649    -  rep_origin     oriP (fragment): Epstein-Barr virus oriP replication origin (Yates et al., 2000)
   8776..8880    +  promoter       AmpR promoter: bla
   8881..9741    +  CDS            AmpR: β-lactamase; bla; confers resistance to ampicillin, carbenicillin, and related antibiotics
   9912..10500   +  rep_origin     ori: high-copy-number ColE1/pMB1/pBR322/pUC origin of replication
  10683..10775   +  CDS            lacI (fragment): lac repressor; lacI; The lac repressor binds to the lac operator to inhibit transcription in E. coli. This inhibition can be relieved by adding lactose or isopropyl-β-D-thiogalactopyranoside (IPTG).
  10788..10809   +  protein_bind   CAP binding site: CAP binding activates transcription in the presence of cAMP. E. coli catabolite activator protein
  10824..10854   +  promoter       lac promoter: promoter for the E. coli lac operon
  10858..10880   +  protein_bind   lac operator (fragment): The lac repressor binds to the lac operator to inhibit transcription in E. coli. This inhibition can be relieved by adding lactose or isopropyl-β-D-thiogalactopyranoside (IPTG). lac repressor encoded by lacI
  10974..10999   -  CDS            bla(M) (fragment): β-lactamase lacking the signal sequence; bla(M); allows cytosolic expression of β-lactamase
