[The description below was written by a language model from this plasmid's Addgene catalogue record and pLannotate feature annotations shown in this document.]
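Description:
EBA181-bio is an 11,019 bp mammalian expression plasmid built on the pTT3 backbone, designed for transient production of a secreted, soluble form of the Plasmodium falciparum merozoite protein EBA181 (also called JESEBL). It is maintained in E. coli at high copy through a ColE1/pUC-type origin with ampicillin selection (AmpR). The backbone also carries an Epstein-Barr virus oriP fragment, which supports episomal retention in cells expressing EBNA1. Remnants of lac regulatory sequence near the bacterial origin are backbone carry-over. Very short annotated matches to Geminin and a second bla fragment are most likely spurious hits.

Expression is driven by the CMV enhancer and promoter, followed by adenovirus-derived leader and splice elements and a chimeric intron fragment that promote efficient transcript processing. Transcription terminates at a rabbit β-globin polyadenylation signal. The roughly 4.4 kb synthetic, codon-optimised insert sits between retained NotI and AscI sites and encodes the full-length EBA181 ectodomain. An exogenous mouse signal peptide, annotated as an immunoglobulin heavy chain signal sequence, directs the protein into the secretory pathway. Seventeen serine or threonine residues have been changed to alanine to remove N-linked glycosylation sequons, so the mammalian-made protein lacks glycans that the parasite would not add.

The backbone supplies C-terminal rat Cd4 domains 3 and 4 as a tag, followed by an enzymatic biotinylation sequence that is recorded in the catalogue but not separately annotated in the feature table. Cotransfection with a BirA-expressing plasmid yields monobiotinylated protein. Such protein is suited to oriented capture on streptavidin, for instance in interaction screening or serological assays. The construct belongs to a library of recombinant merozoite surface and secreted proteins.
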