Addgene plasmid #47744: EBA181-bio
Purpose: Expresses enzymatically monobiotinylated full-length EBA181 ectodomain with no N-linked glycans upon cotransfection with BirA in mammalian cells. Contains a C-terminal rat Cd4 d3+4 tag.
Depositing lab: Gavin Wright. Depositing organization: Wellcome Sanger Institute. Publication: A library of functional recombinant cell surface and secreted Plasmodium falciparum merozoite proteins. Crosnier C, Wanaguru M, McDade B, Osier FH, Marsh K, Rayner JC, Wright GJ. Mol Cell Proteomics. 2013 Sep 16. 10.1074/mcp.O113.028357 PubMed 24043421.
Backbone
  Vector backbone: pTT3
  Backbone manufacturer: Yves Durocher, NRC
  Backbone size w/o insert (bp): 6633
  Total vector size (bp): 11019
  Vector type: Mammalian Expression
Growth in bacteria
  Bacterial resistance: Ampicillin, 100 μg/mL
  Growth temperature: 37°C
  Growth strain: DH5alpha
  Copy number: High Copy
Gene/Insert
  Gene/Insert name: Codon-optimised EBA181 (alt name: JESEBL)
  Species: Synthetic; Plasmodium falciparum
  Insert size (bp): 4386
  Mutation: Exogenous signal peptide of mouse origin, changed Serine55, Serine231, Serine377, Serine522, Serine541, Threonine695, Serine706, Threonine797, Serine958, Serine995, Serine1169, Serine1178, Threonine1277, Serine1283, Serine1328, Serine1387 and Serine1411 to Alanine residues
  Promoter: CMV
  Tag / fusion protein: rat Cd4 d3+4 (C terminal on backbone); enzymatic biotinylation sequence (C terminal on backbone)
  Cloning method: Restriction Enzyme; 5′ cloning site NotI (not destroyed); 3′ cloning site AscI (not destroyed)
  Sequencing primers: 5′ CMV-fwd
Resource information
  A portion of this plasmid was derived from a plasmid made by: pTT3 was obtained under an MTA from Yves Durocher, National Research Council of Canada- Biotechnology Research Institute
Terms and licenses: Academic/Nonprofit Terms; Industry Terms: Not Available to Industry
How to cite: EBA181-bio was a gift from Gavin Wright (Addgene plasmid # 47744 ; http://n2t.net/addgene:47744 ; RRID:Addgene_47744)
