>Addgene plasmid #47744 | EBA181-bio | addgene partial sequence | sequence record 71146 | CMV-F 5'-CGCAAATGGGCGGTAGGCGTG-3'
GAACCGTCAGATCCTCACTCTCTTCCGCATCGCTGTCTGCGAGGGCCAGCTGTTGGGCTCGCGGTTGAGG
ACAAACTCTTCGCGGTCTTTCCAGTACTCTTGGATCGGAAACCCGTCGGCCTCCGAACGGTACTCCGCCA
CCGAGGGACCTGAGCGAGTCCGCATCGACCGGATCGGAAAACCTCTCGAGAAAGGCGTCTAACCAGTCAC
AGTCGCAAGGTAGGCTGAGCACCGTGGCGGGCGGCAGCGGGTGGCGGTCGGGGTTGTTTCTGGCGGAGGT
GCTGCTGATGATGTAATTAAAGTAGGCGGTCTTGAGACGGCGGATGGTCGAGGTGAGGTGTGGCAGGCTT
GAGATCCAGCTGTTGGGGTGAGTACTCCCTCTCAAAAGCGGGCATTACTTCTGCGCTAAGATTGTCAGTT
TCCAAAAACGAGGAGGATTTGATATTCACCTGGCCCGATCTGGCCATACACTTGAGTGACAATGACATCC
ACTTTGCCTTTCTCTCCACAGGTGTCCACTCCCAGGTCCAAGTTTGCCACCATGGAGTTTCAGACCCAGG
TACTCATGTCCCTGCTGCTCTGCATGTCTGGTGCGGCCGCCATCAGCGAGGAATACCTGAAAGAGCGGCC
CCAGGGCCTGAACGTGGAGACAAACAACAACAATAACAATAATAACAACAATAATGCCAACAGCAACGAC
GCCATGAGCTTCGTGAACGAAGTGATCCGGTTCATCGAGAACGAGAAGGACGACAAAGAGGACAAGAAAG
TCAAGATCATCAGCAGACCCGTGGAGAACACCCTGCACAGATACCCCGTGTCCAGCTTCCTGAACATCAA
GAAGTACGGCCGGAA
