>Addgene plasmid #47744 | EBA181-bio | addgene partial sequence | sequence record 71501 | EBVori-F 5'-CCACTCAGTGTTGGCAAATG-3'
ACCCCTTTGTGTTTGGTCCCCCCCCGTGTCACATGTGGAACAGGGCCCAGTTGGCAAGTTGTACCAACCA
ACTGAAGGGATTACATGCACTGCCCCGCGAAGAAGGGGCAGAGATGTCGTAGTCAGGTTTAGTTCGTCCG
GGGCGGGGATCGATCCTCTAGCTAGAGATCTCCGAGGGATCTCGACCAAATGATTTGCCCTCCCATATGT
CCTTCCGAGTGAGAGACACAAAAAATTCCAACACACTATTGCAATGAAAATAAATTTCCTTTATTAGCCA
GAGGTCGAGGTCGGGGGATCCTTAATTAATCACGTGTCTAGACTTAACGATGATTCCACACCATTTTCTG
TGCATCCAGAATATGATGCAGTGATCCGGAATTCAACCCTTTGGATAAAACCTGGATCTTGGAGTCCATC
TTGACCTCTTCACCTTCACTCAGTAGACATTGCCACACCCCTGCTTCAGGGGCCTGCACTTGAATCACTT
TCTCCTGCCTGGAGACCCTGGCCTCCTGATTCTCCTGCTTCAAGATCAGTCTCATCTTGGGTGAGGTGGG
TCCCATCACCTCACAGGTCAAAGTGTTGCTGTCGGGCTGAGTCACTTTCATCACCACCAGGTTCACTTCC
TGATACAGTATCCCTCTGTCCAGAGTCAGGGTCAGGTTGCCAGAACCAGCAAACTGAAGGGAGACCTGGG
GTATCTGAAGGGTGAGTGGGAGCGTTTCGGACAGCTGGAACTTGGGGTTGCTAGTAGACTTCTGCACAGA
CACCTTTTGGTTCTTTAGGGAGAAGGTGATCCAGGACTGGGAAGAAGGAGCCTTCTCTGCCTTCCATCTC
AACTCTCCCTGCAGGCTTTCCTCTCCAAGGTTGAGTGGGAA
