>Addgene plasmid #47744 | EBA181-bio | addgene partial sequence | sequence record 72180 | rCd4-R 5'-TCCCTGCAGGCTTTCCTCTCCAAGGTTGAG-3'
CCTCACTCTTATAGGCCGTGATGGAGGTCGACGGCGCGCCGCTGGTGAACCGCTGCTTTCTGAAGCAGTT
GTAGGTGGGGTCGTCAAACTCTTTCTGGGTGCAGTCGAAGTACTCGATGGACTTGGGGTTGAAGAACTTC
AGGCAGTAGTCGCTGATCTCGCAGCACAGGTGCAGCCGCTTGTCCTCGCTACAGGTTTCCAGCAGATCCT
TGTTCCGTTCCATGTACTGGCAGTACTTCAGGCTGTGCTCGTTGCTACAGGTATTGGTGTTGGCCCGGTT
CAGGATCTCTTCCCGGTCCTTGCTGGCGTCCCGGTTGTTGTACTGTTCCATCTTTTCCTCGCTGGCCAGG
TTGTTGTAGTACAGGTGGCTGTTCACGCCGTCGCTCATGGAGTCCTCGGTCCGGTCCATCTTCAGCACGT
CCTCGTCCTCTTCGTGGCCGATGTTCAGCAGTTTCTGGATTTCCTCTTTCTCCCGGTCGGAGGCGATCTG
GTCGAAGTCCTTCTCATCCTTCTGCTGGGTGGCGAAGTTATGTTCCTGCAGCTCGCCCACATCAGACTCG
CTGCCCTCGGTCATCTCGCCATTCCGCCGGCTGTCGTCCAGGATTGTGCTGCCGGCCTCGTTCCGCAGCA
GATGGATGTCGATCAGGTCCTTCTCGGCGATATTGCCCCGGTGGGCGTCGTTGTGCAGGCCGTTATTCTC
GGAGATCAGTGTCTCTTTCTCCACATCCTCCACGTTGGGGGGGCTCTGCACGCTCACGGAGTTTTCCATG
GGCTCGCCGATGGCTCTAGGCACCACGGGCTCCACCTTGATTTCTTTGGCTTCTTTTTCGCCCACTTCCT
CGGATCTCTTCTCATCGGGGGGCTTCACGGTGGTGCTGGGCACCTCGGTGGTGATGATCCGGCTGCTGTC
CTCAGGCTCGGACACCACCTCTGTCTCGCTGGCGATAGGGTCCTCTCTGTTCA
